>Addgene plasmid #227220 | L373F FL USP7 | addgene full sequence | sequence record 449541 | Addgene NGS Result
TTGAGATCCTTTTTTTCTGCGCGTAATCTGCTGCTTGCAAACAAAAAAACCACCGCTACCAGCGGTGGTT
TGTTTGCCGGATCAAGAGCTACCAACTCTTTTTCCGAAGGTAACTGGCTTCAGCAGAGCGCAGATACCAA
ATACTGTCCTTCTAGTGTAGCCGTAGTTAGGCCACCACTTCAAGAACTCTGTAGCACCGCCTACATACCT
CGCTCTGCTAATCCTGTTACCAGTGGCTGCTGCCAGTGGCGATAAGTCGTGTCTTACCGGGTTGGACTCA
AGACGATAGTTACCGGATAAGGCGCAGCGGTCGGGCTGAACGGGGGGTTCGTGCACACAGCCCAGCTTGG
AGCGAACGACCTACACCGAACTGAGATACCTACAGCGTGAGCTATGAGAAAGCGCCACGCTTCCCGAAGG
GAGAAAGGCGGACAGGTATCCGGTAAGCGGCAGGGTCGGAACAGGAGAGCGCACGAGGGAGCTTCCAGGG
GGAAACGCCTGGTATCTTTATAGTCCTGTCGGGTTTCGCCACCTCTGACTTGAGCGTCGATTTTTGTGAT
GCTCGTCAGGGGGGCGGAGCCTATGGAAAAACGCCAGCAACGCGGCCTTTTTACGGTTCCTGGCCTTTTG
CTGGCCTTTTGCTCACATGTTCTTTCCTGCGTTATCCCCTGATTCTGTGGATAACCGTATTACCGCCTTT
GAGTGAGCTGATACCGCTCGCCGCAGCCGAACGACCGAGCGCAGCGAGTCAGTGAGCGAGGAAGCGGAAG
AGCGCCTGATGCGGTATTTTCTCCTTACGCATCTGTGCGGTATTTCACACCGCAATGGTGCACTCTCAGT
ACAATCTGCTCTGATGCCGCATAGTTAAGCCAGTATACACTCCGCTATCGCTACGTGACTGGGTCATGGC
TGCGCCCCGACACCCGCCAACACCCGCTGACGCGCCCTGACGGGCTTGTCTGCTCCCGGCATCCGCTTAC
AGACAAGCTGTGACCGTCTCCGGGAGCTGCATGTGTCAGAGGTTTTCACCGTCATCACCGAAACGCGCGA
GGCAGCTGCGGTAAAGCTCATCAGCGTGGTCGTGAAGCGATTCACAGATGTCTGCCTGTTCATCCGCGTC
CAGCTCGTTGAGTTTCTCCAGAAGCGTTAATGTCTGGCTTCTGATAAAGCGGGCCATGTTAAGGGCGGTT
TTTTCCTGTTTGGTCACTGATGCCTCCGTGTAAGGGGGATTTCTGTTCATGGGGGTAATGATACCGATGA
AACGAGAGAGGATGCTCACGATACGGGTTACTGATGATGAACATGCCCGGTTACTGGAACGTTGTGAGGG
TAAACAACTGGCGGTATGGATGCGGCGGGACCAGAGAAAAATCACTCAGGGTCAATGCCAGCGCTTCGTT
AATACAGATGTAGGTGTTCCACAGGGTAGCCAGCAGCATCCTGCGATGCAGATCCGGAACATAATGGTGC
AGGGCGCTGACTTCCGCGTTTCCAGACTTTACGAAACACGGAAACCGAAGACCATTCATGTTGTTGCTCA
GGTCGCAGACGTTTTGCAGCAGCAGTCGCTTCACGTTCGCTCGCGTATCGGTGATTCATTCTGCTAACCA
GTAAGGCAACCCCGCCAGCCTAGCCGGGTCCTCAACGACAGGAGCACGATCATGCGCACCCGTGGGGCCG
CCATGCCGGCGATAATGGCCTGCTTCTCGCCGAAACGTTTGGTGGCGGGACCAGTGACGAAGGCTTGAGC
GAGGGCGTGCAAGATTCCGAATACCGCAAGCGACAGGCCGATCATCGTCGCGCTCCAGCGAAAGCGGTCC
TCGCCGAAAATGACCCAGAGCGCTGCCGGCACCTGTCCTACGAGTTGCATGATAAAGAAGACAGTCATAA
GTGCGGCGACGATAGTCATGCCCCGCGCCCACCGGAAGGAGCTGACTGGGTTGAAGGCTCTCAAGGGCAT
CGGTCGAGATCCCGGTGCCTAATGAGTGAGCTAACTTACATTAATTGCGTTGCGCTCACTGCCCGCTTTC
CAGTCGGGAAACCTGTCGTGCCAGCTGCATTAATGAATCGGCCAACGCGCGGGGAGAGGCGGTTTGCGTA
TTGGGCGCCAGGGTGGTTTTTCTTTTCACCAGTGAGACGGGCAACAGCTGATTGCCCTTCACCGCCTGGC
CCTGAGAGAGTTGCAGCAAGCGGTCCACGCTGGTTTGCCCCAGCAGGCGAAAATCCTGTTTGATGGTGGT
TAACGGCGGGATATAACATGAGCTGTCTTCGGTATCGTCGTATCCCACTACCGAGATATCCGCACCAACG
CGCAGCCCGGACTCGGTAATGGCGCGCATTGCGCCCAGCGCCATCTGATCGTTGGCAACCAGCATCGCAG
TGGGAACGATGCCCTCATTCAGCATTTGCATGGTTTGTTGAAAACCGGACATGGCACTCCAGTCGCCTTC
CCGTTCCGCTATCGGCTGAATTTGATTGCGAGTGAGATATTTATGCCAGCCAGCCAGACGCAGACGCGCC
GAGACAGAACTTAATGGGCCCGCTAACAGCGCGATTTGCTGGTGACCCAATGCGACCAGATGCTCCACGC
CCAGTCGCGTACCGTCTTCATGGGAGAAAATAATACTGTTGATGGGTGTCTGGTCAGAGACATCAAGAAA
TAACGCCGGAACATTAGTGCAGGCAGCTTCCACAGCAATGGCATCCTGGTCATCCAGCGGATAGTTAATG
ATCAGCCCACTGACGCGTTGCGCGAGAAGATTGTGCACCGCCGCTTTACAGGCTTCGACGCCGCTTCGTT
CTACCATCGACACCACCACGCTGGCACCCAGTTGATCGGCGCGAGATTTAATCGCCGCGACAATTTGCGA
CGGCGCGTGCAGGGCCAGACTGGAGGTGGCAACGCCAATCAGCAACGACTGTTTGCCCGCCAGTTGTTGT
GCCACGCGGTTGGGAATGTAATTCAGCTCCGCCATCGCCGCTTCCACTTTTTCCCGCGTTTTCGCAGAAA
CGTGGCTGGCCTGGTTCACCACGCGGGAAACGGTCTGATAAGAGACACCGGCATACTCTGCGACATCGTA
TAACGTTACTGGTTTCACATTCACCACCCTGAATTGACTCTCTTCCGGGCGCTATCATGCCATACCGCGA
AAGGTTTTGCGCCATTCGATGGTGTCCGGGATCTCGACGCTCTCCCTTATGCGACTCCTGCATTAGGAAG
CAGCCCAGTAGTAGGTTGAGGCCGTTGAGCACCGCCGCCGCAAGGAATGGTGCATGCAAGGAGATGGCGC
CCAACAGTCCCCCGGCCACGGGGCCTGCCACCATACCCACGCCGAAACAAGCGCTCATGAGCCCGAAGTG
GCGAGCCCGATCTTCCCCATCGGTGATGTCGGCGATATAGGCGCCAGCAACCGCACCTGTGGCGCCGGTG
ATGCCGGCCACGATGCGTCCGGCGTAGAGGATCGAGATCTCGATCCCGCGAAATTAATACGACTCACTAT
AGGGGAATTGTGAGCGGATAACAATTCCCCTCTAGAAATAATTTTGTTTAACTTTAAGAAGGAGATATAC
CATGGGCAGCAGCCATCATCATCATCATCACAGCAGCGGCCTGGTTCCGCGTGGTAGTATGAACCACCAG
CAGCAGCAGCAGCAGCAGAAAGCGGGCGAGCAGCAGTTGAGCGAGCCCGAGGACATGGAGATGGAAGCGG
GAGATACAGATGACCCACCAAGAATTACTCAGAACCCTGTGATCAATGGGAATGTGGCCCTGAGTGATGG
ACACAACACCGCGGAGGAGGACATGGAGGATGACACCAGTTGGCGCTCCGAGGCAACCTTTCAGTTCACT
GTGGAGCGCTTCAGCAGACTGAGTGAGTCGGTCCTTAGCCCTCCGTGTTTTGTGCGAAATCTGCCATGGA
AGATTATGGTGATGCCACGCTTTTATCCAGACAGACCACACCAAAAAAGCGTAGGATTCTTTCTCCAGTG
CAATGCTGAATCTGATTCCACGTCATGGTCTTGCCATGCACAAGCAGTGCTGAAGATAATAAATTACAGA
GATGATGAAAAGTCGTTCAGTCGTCGTATTAGTCATTTGTTCTTCCATAAAGAAAATGATTGGGGATTTT
CCAATTTTATGGCCTGGAGTGAAGTGACCGATCCTGAGAAAGGATTTATAGATGATGACAAAGTTACCTT
TGAAGTCTTTGTACAGGCGGATGCTCCCCATGGAGTTGCGTGGGATTCAAAGAAGCACACAGGCTACGTC
GGCTTAAAGAATCAGGGAGCGACTTGTTACATGAACAGCCTGCTACAGACGTTATTTTTCACGAATCAGC
TACGAAAGGCTGTGTACATGATGCCAACCGAGGGGGATGATTCGTCTAAAAGCGTCCCTTTAGCATTACA
AAGAGTGTTCTATGAATTACAGCATAGTGATAAACCTGTAGGAACAAAAAAGTTAACAAAGTCATTTGGG
TGGGAAACTTTAGATAGCTTCATGCAACATGATGTTCAGGAGCTTTGTCGAGTGTTGCTCGATAATGTGG
AAAATAAGATGAAAGGCACCTGTGTAGAGGGCACCATACCCAAATTATTCCGCGGCAAAATGGTGTCCTA
TATCCAGTGTAAAGAAGTAGACTATCGGTCTGATAGAAGAGAAGATTATTATGATATCCAGCTAAGTATC
AAAGGAAAGAAAAATATATTTGAATCATTTGTGGATTATGTGGCAGTAGAACAGTTCGATGGGGACAATA
AATACGACGCTGGGGAACATGGCTTACAGGAAGCAGAGAAAGGTGTGAAATTCCTAACATTGCCACCAGT
GTTACATCTACAACTGATGAGATTTATGTATGACCCTCAGACGGACCAAAATATCAAGATCAATGATAGG
TTTGAATTCCCAGAGCAGTTACCACTTGATGAATTTTTGCAAAAAACAGATCCTAAGGACCCTGCAAATT
ATATTCTTCATGCAGTCCTGGTTCATAGTGGAGATAATCATGGTGGACATTATGTGGTTTATCTAAACCC
CAAAGGGGATGGCAAATGGTGTAAATTTGATGACGACGTGGTGTCAAGGTGTACTAAAGAGGAAGCAATT
GAGCACAATTATGGGGGTCACGATGACGACCTGTCTGTTCGACACTGCACTAATGCTTACATGTTAGTCT
ACATCAGGGAATCAAAACTGAGTGAAGTTTTACAGGCGGTCACCGACCATGATATTCCTCAGCAGTTGGT
GGAGCGATTACAAGAAGAGAAAAGGATCGAGGCTCAGAAGCGGAAGGAGCGGCAGGAAGCCCATCTCTAT
ATGCAAGTGCAGATAGTCGCAGAGGACCAGTTTTGTGGCCACCAAGGGAATGACATGTACGATGAAGAAA
AAGTGAAATACACTGTGTTCAAAGTATTGAAGAACTCCTCGCTTGCTGAGTTTGTTCAGAGCCTCTCTCA
GACCATGGGATTTCCACAAGATCAAATTCGATTGTGGCCCATGCAAGCAAGGAGTAATGGAACAAAACGA
CCAGCAATGTTAGATAATGAAGCCGACGGCAATAAAACAATGATTGAGCTCAGTGATAATGAAAACCCTT
GGACAATATTCCTGGAAACAGTTGATCCCGAGCTGGCTGCTAGTGGAGCGACCTTACCCAAGTTTGATAA
AGATCATGATGTAATGTTATTTTTGAAGATGTATGATCCCAAAACGCGGAGCTTGAATTACTGTGGGCAT
ATCTACACACCAATATCCTGTAAAATACGTGACTTGCTCCCAGTTATGTGTGACAGAGCAGGATTTATTC
AAGATACTAGCCTTATCCTCTATGAGGAAGTTAAACCGAATTTAACAGAGAGAATTCAGGACTATGACGT
GTCTCTTGATAAAGCCCTTGATGAACTAATGGATGGTGACATCATAGTATTTCAGAAGGATGACCCTGAA
AATGATAACAGTGAATTACCCACCGCAAAGGAGTATTTCCGAGATCTCTACCACCGCGTTGATGTCATTT
TCTGTGATAAAACAATCCCTAATGATCCTGGATTTGTGGTTACGTTATCAAATAGAATGAATTATTTTCA
GGTTGCAAAGACAGTTGCACAGAGGCTCAACACAGATCCAATGTTGCTGCAGTTTTTCAAGTCTCAAGGT
TATAGGGATGGCCCAGGTAATCCTCTTAGACATAATTATGAAGGTACTTTAAGAGATCTTCTACAGTTCT
TCAAGCCTAGACAACCTAAGAAACTTTACTATCAGCAGCTTAAGATGAAAATCACAGACTTTGAGAACAG
GCGAAGTTTTAAATGTATATGGTTAAACAGCCAATTTAGGGAAGAGGAAATAACACTATATCCAGACAAG
CATGGGTGTGTCCGGGACCTGTTAGAAGAATGTAAAAAGGCCGTGGAGCTTGGGGAGAAAGCATCAGGGA
AACTTAGGCTGCTAGAAATTGTAAGCTACAAAATCATTGGTGTTCATCAAGAAGATGAACTATTAGAATG
TTTATCTCCTGCAACGAGCCGGACGTTTCGAATAGAGGAAATCCCTTTGGACCAGGTGGACATAGACAAA
GAGAATGAGATGCTTGTCACAGTGGCGCATTTCCACAAAGAGGTCTTCGGAACGTTCGGAATCCCGTTTT
TGCTGAGGATACACCAGGGCGAGCATTTTCGAGAAGTGATGAAGCGAATCCAGAGCCTGCTGGACATCCA
GGAGAAGGAGTTTGAGAAGTTTAAATTTGCAATTGTAATGATGGGCCGACACCAGTACATAAATGAAGAC
GAGTATGAAGTAAATTTGAAAGACTTTGAGCCACAGCCCGGTAATATGTCTCATCCTCGGCCTTGGCTAG
GGCTCGACCACTTCAACAAAGCCCCAAAGAGGAGTCGCTACACTTACCTTGAAAAGGCCATTAAAATCCA
TAACTGATGATGACGAAGCTTGCGGCCGCACTCGAGCACCACCACCACCACCACTGAGATCCGGCTGCTA
ACAAAGCCCGAAAGGAAGCTGAGTTGGCTGCTGCCACCGCTGAGCAATAACTAGCATAACCCCTTGGGGC
CTCTAAACGGGTCTTGAGGGGTTTTTTGCTGAAAGGAGGAACTATATCCGGATTGGCGAATGGG
[124 nt withheld, positions 7135-7258]
C
[91 nt withheld, positions 7260-7350]
A
[49 nt withheld, positions 7352-7400]
CCTTTGACGTTGGAGTCCACGTTCTTT
[37 nt withheld, positions 7428-7464]
ACCCTATCTCGGTCTATTCTTTTGATTTATAAGGGATTTTGCCGATTTCGGCCTATTGGTTAAAAAATGA
GCTGATTTAACAAAAATTTAACGCGAATTTTAACAAAATATTAACGCTTACAATTTAGGTGGCACTTTTC
GGGGAAATGTGCGCGGAACCCCTATTTGTTTATTTTTCTAAATACATTCAAATATGTATCCGCTCATGAA
TTAATTCTTAGAAAAACTCATCGAGCATCAAATGAAACTGCAATTTATTCATATCAGGATTATCAATACC
ATATTTTTGAAAAAGCCGTTTCTGTAATGAAGGAGAAAACTCACCGAGGCAGTTCCATAGGATGGCAAGA
TCCTGGTATCGGTCTGCGATTCCGACTCGTCCAACATCAATACAACCTATTAATTTCCCCTCGTCAAAAA
TAAGGTTATCAAGTGAGAAATCACCATGAGTGACGACTGAATCCGGTGAGAATGGCAAAAGTTTATGCAT
TTCTTTCCAGACTTGTTCAACAGGCCAGCCATTACGCTCGTCATCAAAATCACTCGCATCAACCAAACCG
TTATTCATTCGTGATTGCGCCTGAGCGAGACGAAATACGCGATCGCTGTTAAAAGGACAATTACAAACAG
GAATCGAATGCAACCGGCGCAGGAACACTGCCAGCGCATCAACAATATTTTCACCTGAATCAGGATATTC
TTCTAATACCTGGAATGCTGTTTTCCCGGGGATCGCAGTGGTGAGTAACCATGCATCATCAGGAGTACGG
ATAAAATGCTTGATGGTCGGAAGAGGCATAAATTCCGTCAGCCAGTTTAGTCTGACCATCTCATCTGTAA
CATCATTGGCAACGCTACCTTTGCCATGTTTCAGAAACAACTCTGGCGCATCGGGCTTCCCATACAATCG
ATAGATTGTCGCACCTGATTGCCCGACATTATCGCGAGCCCATTTATACCCATATAAATCAGCATCCATG
TTGGAATTTAATCGCGGCCTAGAGCAAGACGTTTCCCGTTGAATATGGCTCATAACACCCCTTGTATTAC
TGTTTATGTAAGCAGACAGTTTTATTGTTCATGACCAAAATCCCTTAACGTGAGTTTTCGTTCCACTGAG
CGTCAGACCCCGTAGAAAAGATCAAAGGATCTTC
Features (pLannotate 1.2.2; 20 found; start..end, strand, type, name):
      1..589     +  rep_origin     ori: high-copy-number ColE1/pMB1/pBR322/pUC origin of replication
    775..914     -  misc_feature   bom: basis of mobility region from pBR322
   1016..1207    -  CDS            rop: Rop protein, which maintains plasmids at low copy number; rop
   1224..1604    +  CDS            YPB1_ECOLX: Protein predicted: Swiss-Prot protein existence level 4. From Escherichia coli.
   1676..1967    -  CDS            TcR (fragment): tetracycline efflux protein; tet; confers resistance to tetracycline
   1982..2003    -  protein_bind   CAP binding site: CAP binding activates transcription in the presence of cAMP. E. coli catabolite activator protein
   2016..3098    -  CDS            lacI: lac repressor; lacI; The lac repressor binds to the lac operator to inhibit transcription in E. coli. This inhibition can be relieved by adding lactose or isopropyl-β-D-thiogalactopyranoside (IPTG).
   3099..3176    -  promoter       lacI promoter: lacI
   3184..3463    -  CDS            TcR (fragment): tetracycline efflux protein; tet; confers resistance to tetracycline
   3485..3503    +  promoter       T7 promoter: promoter for bacteriophage T7 RNA polymerase
   3504..3528    +  protein_bind   lac operator: The lac repressor binds to the lac operator to inhibit transcription in E. coli. This inhibition can be relieved by adding lactose or isopropyl-β-D-thiogalactopyranoside (IPTG). lac repressor encoded by lacI
   3543..3565    +  RBS            RBS: efficient ribosome binding site from bacteriophage T7 gene 10 (Olins and Rangwala, 1989)
   3584..3600    +  CDS            capTEV™ (fragment): composite tag for in vivo biotinylation, TEV protease cleavage, and 6xHis tagging
   3629..6934    +  CDS            USP7: UBP7_HUMAN - Also known as HAUSP. Experimental evidence at protein level: Swiss-Prot protein existence level 1. (Microbial infection) Contributes to the overall stabilization and trans-activation capability of the herpesvirus 1 trans-acting transcriptional protein ICP0/VMW110 during HSV-1 infection. From Homo sapiens (Human).
   6967..6984    +  CDS            9xHis (fragment): 9xHis affinity tag
   6994..7043    +  CDS            SET1 (fragment): solubility-enhancement tag derived from T7 phage gene 10B
   7051..7098    +  terminator     T7 terminator: transcription terminator for bacteriophage T7 RNA polymerase
   7135..7563    +  rep_origin     f1 ori (sequence partly withheld): f1 bacteriophage origin of replication; arrow indicates direction of (+) strand synthesis
   7616..7673    +  promoter       AmpR promoter (fragment): bla
   7682..8497    -  CDS            KanR: aminoglycoside phosphotransferase; aph(3')-Ia; confers resistance to kanamycin in bacteria or G418 (Geneticin®) in eukaryotes
