[The description below was written by a language model from this plasmid's Addgene catalogue record and pLannotate feature annotations shown in this document.]
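Description:
L373F FL USP7 is a bacterial expression plasmid built on the pET28a-LIC backbone, a ligation-independent-cloning derivative of pET28a. It carries a gene-synthesised open reading frame of about 3.3 kb for full-length human USP7 (ubiquitin carboxyl-terminal hydrolase 7, also called HAUSP). The insert contains the L373F substitution, which the depositor describes as a Hao-Fountain syndrome patient mutation. The sequenced plasmid is about 8.6 kb. It replicates from a ColE1/pBR322-type origin accompanied by the bom region and the rop gene, consistent with its catalogue listing as low copy. Selection is by kanamycin through the aph(3')-Ia gene, and an f1 origin is also present. The short tetracycline-resistance and AmpR-promoter annotations are fragmentary backbone remnants, not functional markers.

Expression follows the standard pET arrangement. A T7 promoter is followed by a lac operator and the T7 gene 10 ribosome binding site, and a T7 terminator lies downstream. The plasmid-borne lacI gene supplies repressor, so transcription stays low until IPTG is added in a host that provides T7 RNA polymerase. USP7 is fused to an N-terminal 6His tag that the record describes as cleavable. The protease site is not named in the catalogue fields, and the feature table marks only a short His-type fragment upstream of the coding sequence. A second His-type fragment is annotated downstream of the USP7 sequence, as in pET28 vectors. The record lists only the N-terminal tag and does not say whether this downstream stretch is translated.

The construct is intended for producing recombinant mutant USP7 in E. coli. According to the associated study, this supports comparison of the activity, stability and allosteric modulation of pathogenic USP7 variants.
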