Addgene plasmid #227220: L373F FL USP7
Purpose: Expresses human USP7 with a N-terminal cleavable 6His tag in E. coli
Depositing lab: Irina Bezsonova. Depositing organization: University of Connecticut Health Center. Publication: Functional spectrum of USP7 pathogenic variants in Hao-Fountain syndrome: Insights into the enzyme's activity, stability, and allosteric modulation. Korchak EJ, Sharafi M, Jaen Maisonet I, Salazar-Chaparro A, Semenova IV, Khan H, O'Neil AL, Caro P, Schaaf CP, Buhrlage SJ, Bezsonova I. Proc Natl Acad Sci U S A. 2025 Sep 30;122(39):e2510252122. doi: 10.1073/pnas.2510252122. Epub 2025 Sep 22. PubMed 40982686.
Backbone
  Vector backbone: pET28a-LIC Vector (GenBank accession EF442785)
  Backbone manufacturer: Structural Genomics Consortium, Toronto
  Backbone size w/o insert (bp): 5306
  Vector type: Bacterial Expression
Growth in bacteria
  Bacterial resistance: Kanamycin, 50 μg/mL
  Growth temperature: 37°C
  Growth strain: DH5alpha
  Copy number: Low Copy
Gene/Insert
  Gene/Insert name: USP7 (Ubiquitin carboxyl-terminal hydrolase 7) (alt name: HAUSP)
  Species: H. sapiens (human)
  Insert size (bp): 3306
  Mutation: L373F
  Entrez Gene: USP7 (a.k.a. C16DELp13.2, DEL16P13.2, HAFOUS, HAUSP, TEF1)
  Promoter: T7-promoter
  Tag / fusion protein: 6His (N terminal on insert)
  Cloning method: Gene Synthesis
  Sequencing primers: 5′ T7; 3′ T7-term
Terms and licenses: Academic/Nonprofit Terms; Industry Terms: Not Available to Industry
Depositor comments: USP7 full length Hao-Fountain patient mutation L373F
How to cite: L373F FL USP7 was a gift from Irina Bezsonova (Addgene plasmid # 227220 ; http://n2t.net/addgene:227220 ; RRID:Addgene_227220)
